Addgene plasmid #211310: pBiT3.1-C_CSTF1:1-431
Purpose: Mammalian expression of full-length human CSTF1. C-terminal HiBiT tag.
Depositing lab: Cheryl Arrowsmith. Depositing organization: University of Toronto. Publication: A Target Class Ligandability Evaluation of WD40 Repeat-Containing Proteins. Ackloo S, Li F, Szewczyk M, Seitova A, Loppnau P, Zeng H, Xu J, Ahmad S, Arnautova YA, Baghaie AJ, Beldar S, Bolotokova A, Centrella PA, Chau I, Clark MA, Cuozzo JW, Dehghani-Tafti S, Disch JS, Dong A, Dumas A, Feng JA, Ghiabi P, Gibson E, Gilmer J, Goldman B, Green SR, Guie MA, Guilinger JP, Harms N, Herasymenko O, Houliston S, Hutchinson A, Kearnes S, Keefe AD, Kimani SW, Kramer T, Kutera M, Kwak HA, Lento C, Li Y, Liu J, Loup J, Machado RAC, Mulhern CJ, Perveen S, Righetto GL, Riley P, Shrestha S, Sigel EA, Silva M, Sintchak MD, Slakman BL, Taylor RD, Thompson J, Torng W, Underkoffler C, von Rechenberg M, Walsh RT, Watson I, Wilson DJ, Wolf E, Yadav M, Yazdi AK, Zhang J, Zhang Y, Santhakumar V, Edwards AM, Barsyte-Lovejoy D, Schapira M, Brown PJ, Halabelian L, Arrowsmith CH. J Med Chem. 2025 Jan 23;68(2):1092-1112. doi: 10.1021/acs.jmedchem.4c02010. Epub 2024 Nov 4. PubMed 39495097.
Backbone
  Vector backbone: pBiT3.1-C
  Backbone manufacturer: Promega
  Vector type: Mammalian Expression
  Selectable markers: Neomycin (select with G418)
Growth in bacteria
  Bacterial resistance: Kanamycin, 50 μg/mL
  Growth temperature: 37°C
  Growth strain: DH5alpha
  Copy number: High Copy
Gene/Insert
  Gene/Insert name: CSTF1:M1-D431
  Species: H. sapiens (human)
  Insert size (bp): 1293
  Mutation: wild type
  Entrez Gene: CSTF1 (a.k.a. CstF-50, CstFp50)
  Promoter: CMV
  Tag / fusion protein: GSSGGSSGVSGWRLFKKIS (C terminal on insert)
  Cloning method: Ligation Independent Cloning
  Sequencing primers: 5′ T7; 3′ TTGCTCAGCGGTGGCAGCAG
Resource information
  A portion of this plasmid was derived from a plasmid made by: Mammalian Gene Collection (BC001011.2)
Terms and licenses: Academic/Nonprofit Terms; Industry Terms: Not Available to Industry
Depositor comments: 5' Cloning Site: EcoR1 (not destroyed), 3' Cloning Site: Xho1 (not destroyed).
How to cite: pBiT3.1-C_CSTF1:1-431 was a gift from Cheryl Arrowsmith (Addgene plasmid # 211310 ; http://n2t.net/addgene:211310 ; RRID:Addgene_211310)
