[The description below was written by a language model from this plasmid's Addgene catalogue record and pLannotate feature annotations shown in this document.]
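Description:
pBiT3.1-C_CSTF1:1-431 is a mammalian expression plasmid built on the Promega pBiT3.1-C backbone that encodes full-length, wild-type human CSTF1 (residues M1–D431, a 1293 bp insert derived from a Mammalian Gene Collection clone) fused at its C terminus to a HiBiT tag through a short glycine/serine linker. CSTF1, also known as CstF-50, is a WD40 repeat-containing subunit of the cleavage stimulation factor involved in 3'-end cleavage and polyadenylation of pre-mRNAs. Transcription is driven by the CMV immediate early enhancer and promoter, followed by a chimeric β-globin/immunoglobulin intron that generally improves expression. A T7 promoter lies just upstream of the coding sequence, and an SV40 polyadenylation signal lies downstream. The insert was introduced by ligation-independent cloning between EcoRI and XhoI sites that remain intact.

The plasmid replicates in E. coli at high copy from a ColE1/pUC-type origin and is selected with kanamycin through a neo (nptII) gene driven by the bacterial EM7 promoter, with a single loxP site annotated just upstream of it. The catalogue entry lists neomycin/G418 as the mammalian selectable marker, but the feature table also shows a separate SV40 promoter–blasticidin S deaminase–synthetic poly(A) cassette that the catalogue does not mention. This suggests blasticidin may be a usable selection in mammalian cells, though the record does not resolve the discrepancy. Short annotated large T antigen and SET1 fragments are likely incidental matches to flanking vector sequence.

HiBiT is a small peptide that complements the LgBiT polypeptide to reconstitute NanoLuc luciferase, giving a luminescent readout of tagged protein abundance. The associated work evaluated the ligandability of WD40 repeat proteins, which fits with use in cellular assays of CSTF1 levels or ligand engagement.
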