Features (pLannotate 1.2.2; 17 found; start..end, strand, type, name):
     24..105     -  polyA_signal   SV40 poly(A) signal: SV40 polyadenylation signal
    128..211     -  CDS            large T antigen (fragment): large T antigen from SV40 (simian virus 40)
    276..641     +  enhancer       CMV enhancer: human cytomegalovirus immediate early enhancer
    643..842     +  promoter       CMV promoter: human cytomegalovirus (CMV) immediate early promoter
    981..1113    +  intron         chimeric intron: chimera between introns from human β-globin and immunoglobulin heavy chain genes
   1157..1175    +  promoter       T7 promoter: promoter for bacteriophage T7 RNA polymerase
   1243..2535    +  CDS            CSTF1 (sequence partly withheld): CSTF1_HUMAN - Experimental evidence at protein level: Swiss-Prot protein existence level 1. One of the multiple factors required for polyadenylation and 3'-end cleavage of mammalian pre-mRNAs (PubMed:10669729). May be responsible for the interaction of CSTF with other factors to form a stable complex on the pre-mRNA (PubMed:10669729). From Homo sapiens (Human).
   2631..2658    +  CDS            SET1 (fragment): solubility-enhancement tag derived from T7 phage gene 10B
   2684..2805    -  polyA_signal   SV40 poly(A) signal: SV40 polyadenylation signal
   2828..2896    -  CDS            large T antigen (fragment): large T antigen from SV40 (simian virus 40)
   2920..2953    +  protein_bind   loxP: Cre-mediated recombination occurs in the 8-bp core sequence (GCATACAT). Cre recombinase
   2963..3010    +  promoter       EM7 promoter: synthetic bacterial promoter&nbsp
   3042..3833    +  CDS            neo: KKA2_KLEPN - Also known as kan, nptII. Experimental evidence at protein level: Swiss-Prot protein existence level 1. Resistance to kanamycin, neomycin, paromomycin, ribostamycin, butirosin and gentamicin B. From Klebsiella pneumoniae.
   3994..4582    -  rep_origin     ori: high-copy-number ColE1/pMB1/pBR322/pUC origin of replication
   4708..4756    -  polyA_signal   poly(A) signal: synthetic polyadenylation signal
   4780..5178    -  CDS            BSD: blasticidin S deaminase; Aspergillus terreus BSD; confers resistance to blasticidin
   5209..5566    -  promoter       SV40 promoter: SV40 enhancer and early promoter
>Addgene plasmid #211310 | pBiT3.1-C_CSTF1:1-431 | addgene full sequence | sequence record 423457 | Addgene NGS Result
AAGACGCGTTAATTAAGACGTCGGCAGTGAAAAAAATGCTTTATTTGTGAAATTTGTGATGCTATTGCTT
TATTTGTAACCATTATAAGCTGCAATAAACAAGTTAACAACAACAATTGCATTCATTTTATGTTTCAGGT
TCAGGGGGAGGTGTGGGAGGTTTTTTAAAGCAAGTAAAACCTCTACAAATGTGGTATGGCTGATTATGAT
CCGCGGCCGCAATACGTCGACGTTATCAGCTGACTTCGTACGAGAGCCTAGGATTATGGCGCGCCACTAG
TTATTAATAGTAATCAATTACGGGGTCATTAGTTCATAGCCCATATATGGAGTTCCGCGTTACATAACTT
ACGGTAAATGGCCCGCCTGGCTGACCGCCCAACGACCCCCGCCCATTGACGTCAATAATGACGTATGTTC
CCATAGTAACGCCAATAGGGACTTTCCATTGACGTCAATGGGTGGAGTATTTACGGTAAACTGCCCACTT
GGCAGTACATCAAGTGTATCATATGCCAAGTCCGCCCCCTATTGACGTCAATGACGGTAAATGGCCCGCC
TGGCATTATGCCCAGTACATGACCTTACGGGACTTTCCTACTTGGCAGTACATCTACGTATTAGTCATCG
CTATTACCATGGTGATGCGGTTTTGGCAGTACACCAATGGGCGTGGATAGCGGTTTGACTCACGGGGATT
TCCAAGTCTCCACCCCATTGACGTCAATGGGAGTTTGTTTTGGCACCAAAATCAACGGGACTTTCCAAAA
TGTCGTAATAACCCCGCCCCGTTGACGCAAATGGGCGGTAGGCGTGTACGGTGGGAGGTCTATATAAGCA
GAGCTGGTTTAGTGAACCGTCAGATCACTAGAATCTTTATTGCGGTAGTTTATCACAGTTAAATTGCTAA
CGCAGTCAGTGCTTCTGACACAACAGTCTCGAACTTAAGCTGCAGAAGTTGGTCGTGAGGCACTGGGCAG
GTAAGTATCAAGGTTACAAGACAGGTTTAAGGAGACCAATAGAAACTGGGCTTGTCGAGACAGAGAAGAC
TCTTGCGTTTCTGATAGGCACCTATTGGTCTTACTGACATCCACTTTGCCTTTCTCTCCACAGGTGTCCA
CTCCCAGTTCAATTACAGCTCTTAAGGCTAGAGTATTAATACGACTCACTATAGGGGCGATCGCAACAAG
CTTCGGGAAGATCTGGAGCTAGCGGCGGGGGATCCGGTGGGAATTCGACACCATGTACAGAACCAAAGTG
GGCTTGAAG
[156 nt withheld, positions 1270-1425]
GACACCGCAGTTCAGTATGCAATTGGTCGTTCAGATACTGTTGCCCCTGGCACAGGGATTGACCTGGAAT
TTGATGCAGATGTTCAGACTATGTCCCCAGAGGCTTCTGAGTACGAAACATGCTATGTCACATCACATAA
AGGACCATGCCGTGTAGCTACCTATAGTAGAGATGGACAGTTAATAGCTACTGGGTCTGCTGATGCTTCG
ATAAAGATACTTGACACAGAGAGGATGTTGGCCAAAAGTGCCATGCCAATAGAGGTCATGATGAATGAGA
CCGCACAACAAAATATGGAAAACCACCCAGTGATTCGAACTCTTTATGACCATGTGGATGAAGTCACGTG
CCTTGCTTTCCACCCAACAGAACAGATCCTGGCTTCTGGTTCAAGGGATTATACTCTTAAATTATTTGAT
TATTCCAAACCATCAGCAAAAAGAGCCTTCAAATACATTCAGGAAGCTGAAATGTTACGTTCCATCTCTT
TTCATCCTTCTGGAGACTTTATACTTGTCGGAACTCAGCATCCTACTCTTCGCCTTTATGATATCAACAC
CTTTCAATGTTTTGTCTCTTGCAATCCTCAAGATCAACACACCGATGCTATATGTTCCGTTAATTACAAT
TCTAGTGCCAATATGTACGTAACTGGAAGCAAGGACGGCTGCATCAAATTATGGGATGGTGTTTCAAATC
GATGCATCACAACTTTTGAGAAAGCACATGACGGTGCTGAAGTTTGTTCTGCCATTTTTTCCAAAAATTC
TAAATACATTCTCTCAAGTGGAAAAGACTCTGTAGCTAAACTTTGGGAAATATCAACGGGACGAACACTG
GTCAGATACACGGGCGCGGGTTTAAGTGGACGCCAGGTGCACCGGACACAGGCTGTGTTTAACCACACCG
AGGACTATGTGTTGCTGCCCGACGAGAGGACGATCAGTCTTTGCTGCTGGGACTCGAGGACAGCCGAGCG
GAGAAACCTGCTGTCGTTGGGGCACAACAATATTGTACGCTGCATAGTGCACTCCCCCACCAACCCCGGG
TTCATGACGTGCAGCGATGACTTCAGAGCGCGGTTTTGGTACCGGAGATCGACCACTGACGGCTCGAGCG
GTGGGAGCTCCGGTGTGAGCGGCTGGCGGCTGTTCAAGAAGATTAGCTAAGTTTAAACGGCCGCGACTCT
AGACTGCAGGCATGCAAGCTGATTTGGCTGCTGCCACCGCTGAGCAAGGCCGCTTCGAGCAGACATGATA
AGATACATTGATGAGTTTGGACAAACCACAACTAGAATGCAGTGAAAAAAATGCTTTATTTGTGAAATTT
GTGATGCTATTGCTTTATTTGTAACCATTATAAGCTGCAATAAACAAGTTAACAACAACAATTGCATTCA
TTTTATGTTTCAGGTTCAGGGGGAGATGTGGGAGGTTTTTTTAAGCAAGTAAAACCTCTACAAATGTGGT
AAAATCTTAATTAAGACTTCTAATATAACTTCGTATAGCATACATTATACGAAGTTATGGTTCCACTGTT
GACAATTAATCATCGGCATAGTATATCGGCATAGTATAATACGACAAGGTGAGGAACTAAACCCAGGAGG
CAGATCATGATTGAACAAGATGGATTGCACGCAGGTTCTCCGGCCGCTTGGGTGGAGAGGCTATTCGGCT
ATGACTGGGCACAACAGACAATCGGCTGCTCTGATGCCGCCGTGTTCCGGCTGTCAGCGCAGGGGCGCCC
GGTTCTTTTTGTCAAGACCGACCTGTCCGGTGCCCTGAATGAACTGCAGGACGAGGCAGCGCGGCTATCG
TGGCTGGCCACGACGGGCGTTCCTTGCGCAGCTGTGCTCGACGTTGTCACTGAAGCGGGAAGGGACTGGC
TGCTATTGGGCGAAGTGCCGGGGCAGGATCTCCTGTCATCTCACCTTGCTCCTGCCGAGAAAGTATCCAT
CATGGCTGATGCAATGCGGCGGCTGCATACGCTTGATCCGGCTACCTGCCCATTCGACCACCAAGCGAAA
CATCGCATCGAGCGAGCACGTACTCGGATGGAAGCCGGTCTTGTCGATCAGGATGATCTGGACGAAGAGC
ATCAGGGGCTCGCGCCAGCCGAACTGTTCGCCAGGCTCAAGGCGCGCATGCCCGACGGCGAGGATCTCGT
CGTGACCCATGGCGATGCCTGCTTGCCGAATATCATGGTGGAAAATGGCCGCTTTTCTGGATTCATCGAC
TGTGGCCGGCTGGGTGTGGCGGACCGCTATCAGGACATAGCGTTGGCTACCCGTGATATTGCTGAAGAGC
TTGGCGGCGAATGGGCTGACCGCTTCCTCGTGCTTTACGGTATCGCCGCTCCCGATTCGCAGCGCATCGC
CTTCTATCGCCTTCTTGACGAGTTCTTCTGATTCGAAATGACCGACCAAGCGACGCCCAACCGGTATCAG
CTCACTCAAAGGCGGTAATACGGTTATCCACAGAATCAGGGGATAACGCAGGAAAGAACATGTGAGCAAA
AGGCCAGCAAAAGGCCAGGAACCGTAAAAAGGCCGCGTTGCTGGCGTTTTTCCATAGGCTCCGCCCCCCT
GACGAGCATCACAAAAATCGACGCTCAAGTCAGAGGTGGCGAAACCCGACAGGACTATAAAGATACCAGG
CGTTTCCCCCTGGAAGCTCCCTCGTGCGCTCTCCTGTTCCGACCCTGCCGCTTACCGGATACCTGTCCGC
CTTTCTCCCTTCGGGAAGCGTGGCGCTTTCTCATAGCTCACGCTGTAGGTATCTCAGTTCGGTGTAGGTC
GTTCGCTCCAAGCTGGGCTGTGTGCACGAACCCCCCGTTCAGCCCGACCGCTGCGCCTTATCCGGTAACT
ATCGTCTTGAGTCCAACCCGGTAAGACACGACTTATCGCCACTGGCAGCAGCCACTGGTAACAGGATTAG
CAGAGCGAGGTATGTAGGCGGTGCTACAGAGTTCTTGAAGTGGTGGCCTAACTACGGCTACACTAGAAGG
ACAGTATTTGGTATCTGCGCTCTGCTGAAGCCAGTTACCTTCGGAAAAAGAGTTGGTAGCTCTTGATCCG
GCAAACAAACCACCGCTGGTAGCGGTGGTTTTTTTGTTTGCAAGCAGCAGATTACGCGCAGAAAAAAAGG
ATTTCAAGAAGATCCTTTGATCTTTTCTACGGGGTCTGACGCTCAGTGGAACGAAAACTCACGTTAAGGG
ATTTTGGTCATGAGATTATCAAAAAGGATCTTCACCTAGATCCTTTTATAGTCCGGAATCGTCACACAAA
AAACCAACACACAGATGTAATGAAAATAAAGATATTTTATTGCGGCCATCGTGATGGCTAGAGTTTAGCC
CTCCCACACATAACCAGAGGGCAGCAATTCACGAATCCCAACTGCCGTCGGCTGTCCATCACTGTCCTTC
ACTATGGCTTTGATCCCAGGATGCAGATCGAGAAGCACCTGTCGGCACCGTCCGCAGGGGCTCAAGATGC
CCCTGTTCTCATTTCCGATCGCGACGATACAAGTCAGGTTGCCAGCTGCCGCAGCAGCAGCAGTGCCCAG
CACCACGAGTTCTGCACAAGGTCCCCCAGTAAAATGATATACATTGACACCAGTGAAGATGCGGCCGTCG
CTAGAGAGAGCTGCGCTGGCGACGCTGTAGTCTTCAGAGATGGGGATGCTGTTGATTGTAGCCGTTGCTC
TTTCAATGAGGGTGGATTCTTCTTGAGACAAAGGCTTGGCCATGGTGGCGCTAGTGTCAGAAGAATCGAG
CTTTTTGCAAAAGCCTAGGCCTCCAAAAAAGCCTCCTCACTACTTCTGGAATAGCTCAGAGGCCGAGGCG
GCCTCGGCCTCTGCATAAATAAAAAAAATTAGTCAGCCATGGGGCGGAGAATGGGCGGAACTGGGCGGAG
TTAGGGGCGGGATGGGCGGAGTTAGGGGCGGGACTATGGTTGCTGACTAATTGAGATGCATGCTTTGCAT
ACTTCTGCCTGCTGGGGAGCCTGGGGACTTTCCACACCTGGTTGCTGACTAATTGAGATGCATGCTTTGC
ATACTTCTGCCTGCTGGGGAGCCTGGGGACTTTCCACACCCTAACTGACACACATTCCACAGCTGGTTCT
TTCCGCCTCAGAAGGTACCTAACCAAGTTCCTCTTTCAGAGGTTATTTCAGGCCATGGTGCTGCGC
