>Addgene plasmid #211310 | pBiT3.1-C_CSTF1:1-431 | depositor partial sequence | sequence record 412098 | Insert sequence
ATGTACAGAACCAAAGTGGGCTTGAAG
[156 nt withheld, positions 28-183]
GACACCGCAGTTCAGTATGCAATTGGTCGTTCAGATACTGTTGCCCCTGGCACAGGGATTGACCTGGAAT
TTGATGCAGATGTTCAGACTATGTCCCCAGAGGCTTCTGAGTACGAAACATGCTATGTCACATCACATAA
AGGACCATGCCGTGTAGCTACCTATAGTAGAGATGGACAGTTAATAGCTACTGGGTCTGCTGATGCTTCG
ATAAAGATACTTGACACAGAGAGGATGTTGGCCAAAAGTGCCATGCCAATAGAGGTCATGATGAATGAGA
CCGCACAACAAAATATGGAAAACCACCCAGTGATTCGAACTCTTTATGACCATGTGGATGAAGTCACGTG
CCTTGCTTTCCACCCAACAGAACAGATCCTGGCTTCTGGTTCAAGGGATTATACTCTTAAATTATTTGAT
TATTCCAAACCATCAGCAAAAAGAGCCTTCAAATACATTCAGGAAGCTGAAATGTTACGTTCCATCTCTT
TTCATCCTTCTGGAGACTTTATACTTGTCGGAACTCAGCATCCTACTCTTCGCCTTTATGATATCAACAC
CTTTCAATGTTTTGTCTCTTGCAATCCTCAAGATCAACACACCGATGCTATATGTTCCGTTAATTACAAT
TCTAGTGCCAATATGTACGTAACTGGAAGCAAGGACGGCTGCATCAAATTATGGGATGGTGTTTCAAATC
GATGCATCACAACTTTTGAGAAAGCACATGACGGTGCTGAAGTTTGTTCTGCCATTTTTTCCAAAAATTC
TAAATACATTCTCTCAAGTGGAAAAGACTCTGTAGCTAAACTTTGGGAAATATCAACGGGACGAACACTG
GTCAGATACACGGGCGCGGGTTTAAGTGGACGCCAGGTGCACCGGACACAGGCTGTGTTTAACCACACCG
AGGACTATGTGTTGCTGCCCGACGAGAGGACGATCAGTCTTTGCTGCTGGGACTCGAGGACAGCCGAGCG
GAGAAACCTGCTGTCGTTGGGGCACAACAATATTGTACGCTGCATAGTGCACTCCCCCACCAACCCCGGG
TTCATGACGTGCAGCGATGACTTCAGAGCGCGGTTTTGGTACCGGAGATCGACCACTGAC
